>Addgene plasmid #127308 | pcDNA3.1(+)/AUG-stop-nLuc-3XFLAG | addgene full sequence | sequence record 247768 | Addgene NGS Result
GACGGATCGGGAGATCTCCCGATCCCCTATGGTGCACTCTCAGTACAATCTGCTCTGATGCCGCATAGTT
AAGCCAGTATCTGCTCCCTGCTTGTGTGTTGGAGGTCGCTGAGTAGTGCGCGAGCAAAATTTAAGCTACA
ACAAGGCAAGGCTTGACCGACAATTGCATGAAGAATCTGCTTAGGGTTAGGCGTTTTGCGCTGCTTCGCG
ATGTACGGGCCAGATATACGCGTTGACATTGATTATTGACTAGTTATTAATAGTAATCAATTACGGGGTC
ATTAGTTCATAGCCCATATATGGAGTTCCGCGTTACATAACTTACGGTAAATGGCCCGCCTGGCTGACCG
CCCAACGACCCCCGCCCATTGACGTCAATAATGACGTATGTTCCCATAGTAACGCCAATAGGGACTTTCC
ATTGACGTCAATGGGTGGAGTATTTACGGTAAACTGCCCACTTGGCAGTACATCAAGTGTATCATATGCC
AAGTACGCCCCCTATTGACGTCAATGACGGTAAATGGCCCGCCTGGCATTATGCCCAGTACATGACCTTA
TGGGACTTTCCTACTTGGCAGTACATCTACGTATTAGTCATCGCTATTACCATGGTGATGCGGTTTTGGC
AGTACATCAATGGGCGTGGATAGCGGTTTGACTCACGGGGATTTCCAAGTCTCCACCCCATTGACGTCAA
TGGGAGTTTGTTTTGGCACCAAAATCAACGGGACTTTCCAAAATGTCGTAACAACTCCGCCCCATTGACG
CAAATGGGCGGTAGGCGTGTACGGTGGGAGGTCTATATAAGCAGAGCTCTCTGGCTAACTAGAGAACCCA
CTGCTTACTGGCTTATCGAAATTAATACGACTCACTATAGGGAGACCCAAGCTGGCTAGCGTTTAAACTT
AAGCTTGGCAATCCGGTACTGTTGGTAAATAAGCCACCATGTAAGTCTTCACACTCGAAGATTTCGTTGG
GGACTGGCGACAGACAGCCGGCTACAACCTGGACCAAGTCCTTGAACAGGGAGGTGTGTCCAGTTTGTTT
CAGAATCTCGGGGTGTCCGTAACTCCGATCCAAAGGATTGTCCTGAGCGGTGAAAATGGGCTGAAGATCG
ACATCCATGTCATCATCCCGTATGAAGGTCTGAGCGGCGACCAAATGGGCCAGATCGAAAAAATTTTTAA
GGTGGTGTACCCTGTGGATGATCATCACTTTAAGGTGATCCTGCACTATGGCACACTGGTAATCGACGGG
GTTACGCCGAACATGATCGACTATTTCGGACGGCCGTATGAAGGCATCGCCGTGTTCGACGGCAAAAAGA
TCACTGTAACAGGGACCCTGTGGAACGGCAACAAAATTATCGACGAGCGCCTGATCAACCCCGACGGCTC
CCTGCTGTTCCGAGTAACCATCAACGGAGTGACCGGCTGGCGGCTGTGCGAACGCATTCTGGCGGACTAC
AAAGACCATGACGGTGATTATAAAGATCATGACATCGATTACAAGGATGACGATGACAAGTAAGGCCGCG
ACTCTAGAGGGCCCGTTTAAACCCGCTGATCAGCCTCGACTGTGCCTTCTAGTTGCCAGCCATCTGTTGT
TTGCCCCTCCCCCGTGCCTTCCTTGACCCTGGAAGGTGCCACTCCCACTGTCCTTTCCTAATAAAATGAG
GAAATTGCATCGCATTGTCTGAGTAGGTGTCATTCTATTCTGGGGGGTGGGGTGGGGCAGGACAGCAAGG
GGGAGGATTGGGAAGACAATAGCAGGCATGCTGGGGATGCGGTGGGCTCTATGGCTTCTGAGGCGGAAAG
AACCAGCTGGGGCTCTAGGGGGTATCCCC
[124 nt withheld, positions 1850-1973]
C
[91 nt withheld, positions 1975-2065]
A
[49 nt withheld, positions 2067-2115]
CCTTTGACGTTGGAGTCCACGTTCTTT
[37 nt withheld, positions 2143-2179]
ACCCTATCTCGGTCTATTCTTTTGATTTATAAGGGATTTTGCCGATTTCGGCCTATTGGTTAAAAAATGA
GCTGATTTAACAAAAATTTAACGCGAATTAATTCTGTGGAATGTGTGTCAGTTAGGGTGTGGAAAGTCCC
CAGGCTCCCCAGCAGGCAGAAGTATGCAAAGCATGCATCTCAATTAGTCAGCAACCAGGTGTGGAAAGTC
CCCAGGCTCCCCAGCAGGCAGAAGTATGCAAAGCATGCATCTCAATTAGTCAGCAACCATAGTCCCGCCC
CTAACTCCGCCCATCCCGCCCCTAACTCCGCCCAGTTCCGCCCATTCTCCGCCCCATGGCTGACTAATTT
TTTTTATTTATGCAGAGGCCGAGGCCGCCTCTGCCTCTGAGCTATTCCAGAAGTAGTGAGGAGGCTTTTT
TGGAGGCCTAGGCTTTTGCAAAAAGCTCCCGGGAGCTTGTATATCCATTTTCGGATCTGATCAAGAGACA
GGATGAGGATCGTTTCGCATGATTGAACAAGATGGATTGCACGCAGGTTCTCCGGCCGCTTGGGTGGAGA
GGCTATTCGGCTATGACTGGGCACAACAGACAATCGGCTGCTCTGATGCCGCCGTGTTCCGGCTGTCAGC
GCAGGGGCGCCCGGTTCTTTTTGTCAAGACCGACCTGTCCGGTGCCCTGAATGAACTGCAGGACGAGGCA
GCGCGGCTATCGTGGCTGGCCACGACGGGCGTTCCTTGCGCAGCTGTGCTCGACGTTGTCACTGAAGCGG
GAAGGGACTGGCTGCTATTGGGCGAAGTGCCGGGGCAGGATCTCCTGTCATCTCACCTTGCTCCTGCCGA
GAAAGTATCCATCATGGCTGATGCAATGCGGCGGCTGCATACGCTTGATCCGGCTACCTGCCCATTCGAC
CACCAAGCGAAACATCGCATCGAGCGAGCACGTACTCGGATGGAAGCCGGTCTTGTCGATCAGGATGATC
TGGACGAAGAGCATCAGGGGCTCGCGCCAGCCGAACTGTTCGCCAGGCTCAAGGCGCGCATGCCCGACGG
CGAGGATCTCGTCGTGACCCATGGCGATGCCTGCTTGCCGAATATCATGGTGGAAAATGGCCGCTTTTCT
GGATTCATCGACTGTGGCCGGCTGGGTGTGGCGGACCGCTATCAGGACATAGCGTTGGCTACCCGTGATA
TTGCTGAAGAGCTTGGCGGCGAATGGGCTGACCGCTTCCTCGTGCTTTACGGTATCGCCGCTCCCGATTC
GCAGCGCATCGCCTTCTATCGCCTTCTTGACGAGTTCTTCTGAGCGGGACTCTGGGGTTCGAAATGACCG
ACCAAGCGACGCCCAACCTGCCATCACGAGATTTCGATTCCACCGCCGCCTTCTATGAAAGGTTGGGCTT
CGGAATCGTTTTCCGGGACGCCGGCTGGATGATCCTCCAGCGCGGGGATCTCATGCTGGAGTTCTTCGCC
CACCCCAACTTGTTTATTGCAGCTTATAATGGTTACAAATAAAGCAATAGCATCACAAATTTCACAAATA
AAGCATTTTTTTCACTGCATTCTAGTTGTGGTTTGTCCAAACTCATCAATGTATCTTATCATGTCTGTAT
ACCGTCGACCTCTAGCTAGAGCTTGGCGTAATCATGGTCATAGCTGTTTCCTGTGTGAAATTGTTATCCG
CTCACAATTCCACACAACATACGAGCCGGAAGCATAAAGTGTAAAGCCTGGGGTGCCTAATGAGTGAGCT
AACTCACATTAATTGCGTTGCGCTCACTGCCCGCTTTCCAGTCGGGAAACCTGTCGTGCCAGCTGCATTA
ATGAATCGGCCAACGCGCGGGGAGAGGCGGTTTGCGTATTGGGCGCTCTTCCGCTTCCTCGCTCACTGAC
TCGCTGCGCTCGGTCGTTCGGCTGCGGCGAGCGGTATCAGCTCACTCAAAGGCGGTAATACGGTTATCCA
CAGAATCAGGGGATAACGCAGGAAAGAACATGTGAGCAAAAGGCCAGCAAAAGGCCAGGAACCGTAAAAA
GGCCGCGTTGCTGGCGTTTTTCCATAGGCTCCGCCCCCCTGACGAGCATCACAAAAATCGACGCTCAAGT
CAGAGGTGGCGAAACCCGACAGGACTATAAAGATACCAGGCGTTTCCCCCTGGAAGCTCCCTCGTGCGCT
CTCCTGTTCCGACCCTGCCGCTTACCGGATACCTGTCCGCCTTTCTCCCTTCGGGAAGCGTGGCGCTTTC
TCATAGCTCACGCTGTAGGTATCTCAGTTCGGTGTAGGTCGTTCGCTCCAAGCTGGGCTGTGTGCACGAA
CCCCCCGTTCAGCCCGACCGCTGCGCCTTATCCGGTAACTATCGTCTTGAGTCCAACCCGGTAAGACACG
ACTTATCGCCACTGGCAGCAGCCACTGGTAACAGGATTAGCAGAGCGAGGTATGTAGGCGGTGCTACAGA
GTTCTTGAAGTGGTGGCCTAACTACGGCTACACTAGAAGAACAGTATTTGGTATCTGCGCTCTGCTGAAG
CCAGTTACCTTCGGAAAAAGAGTTGGTAGCTCTTGATCCGGCAAACAAACCACCGCTGGTAGCGGTGGTT
TTTTTGTTTGCAAGCAGCAGATTACGCGCAGAAAAAAAGGATCTCAAGAAGATCCTTTGATCTTTTCTAC
GGGGTCTGACGCTCAGTGGAACGAAAACTCACGTTAAGGGATTTTGGTCATGAGATTATCAAAAAGGATC
TTCACCTAGATCCTTTTAAATTAAAAATGAAGTTTTAAATCAATCTAAAGTATATATGAGTAAACTTGGT
CTGACAGTTACCAATGCTTAATCAGTGAGGCACCTATCTCAGCGATCTGTCTATTTCGTTCATCCATAGT
TGCCTGACTCCCCGTCGTGTAGATAACTACGATACGGGAGGGCTTACCATCTGGCCCCAGTGCTGCAATG
ATACCGCGAGACCCACGCTCACCGGCTCCAGATTTATCAGCAATAAACCAGCCAGCCGGAAGGGCCGAGC
GCAGAAGTGGTCCTGCAACTTTATCCGCCTCCATCCAGTCTATTAATTGTTGCCGGGAAGCTAGAGTAAG
TAGTTCGCCAGTTAATAGTTTGCGCAACGTTGTTGCCATTGCTACAGGCATCGTGGTGTCACGCTCGTCG
TTTGGTATGGCTTCATTCAGCTCCGGTTCCCAACGATCAAGGCGAGTTACATGATCCCCCATGTTGTGCA
AAAAAGCGGTTAGCTCCTTCGGTCCTCCGATCGTTGTCAGAAGTAAGTTGGCCGCAGTGTTATCACTCAT
GGTTATGGCAGCACTGCATAATTCTCTTACTGTCATGCCATCCGTAAGATGCTTTTCTGTGACTGGTGAG
TACTCAACCAAGTCATTCTGAGAATAGTGTATGCGGCGACCGAGTTGCTCTTGCCCGGCGTCAATACGGG
ATAATACCGCGCCACATAGCAGAACTTTAAAAGTGCTCATCATTGGAAAACGTTCTTCGGGGCGAAAACT
CTCAAGGATCTTACCGCTGTTGAGATCCAGTTCGATGTAACCCACTCGTGCACCCAACTGATCTTCAGCA
TCTTTTACTTTCACCAGCGTTTCTGGGTGAGCAAAAACAGGAAGGCAAAATGCCGCAAAAAAGGGAATAA
GGGCGACACGGAAATGTTGAATACTCATACTCTTCCTTTTTCAATATTATTGAAGCATTTATCAGGGTTA
TTGTCTCATGAGCGGATACATATTTGAATGTATTTAGAAAAATAAACAAATAGGGGTTCCGCGCACATTT
CCCCGAAAAGTGCCACCTGACGTC
Features (pLannotate 1.2.2; 21 found; start..end, strand, type, name):
     28..80      -  misc_feature   bom (fragment): basis of mobility region from pBR322
    235..614     +  enhancer       CMV enhancer: human cytomegalovirus immediate early enhancer
    615..818     +  promoter       CMV promoter: human cytomegalovirus (CMV) immediate early promoter
    814..847     +  LTR            5' LTR (truncated) (fragment): truncated 5' long terminal repeat (LTR) from HIV-1
    863..881     +  promoter       T7 promoter: promoter for bacteriophage T7 RNA polymerase
    955..1464    +  CDS            Nluc: NanoLuc® luciferase human codon-optimized
   1465..1530    +  CDS            3xFLAG: three tandem FLAG® epitope tags, followed by an enterokinase cleavage site
   1580..1804    +  polyA_signal   bGH poly(A) signal: bovine growth hormone polyadenylation signal
   1808..1829    +  promoter       SV40 promoter (fragment): SV40 enhancer and early promoter
   1850..2278    +  rep_origin     f1 ori (sequence partly withheld): f1 bacteriophage origin of replication; arrow indicates direction of (+) strand synthesis
   2292..2621    +  promoter       SV40 promoter: SV40 enhancer and early promoter
   2688..3479    +  CDS            neo: KKA2_KLEPN - Also known as kan, nptII. Experimental evidence at protein level: Swiss-Prot protein existence level 1. Resistance to kanamycin, neomycin, paromomycin, ribostamycin, butirosin and gentamicin B. From Klebsiella pneumoniae.
   3503..3661    +  CDS            ble (fragment): BLE_KLEPN - Experimental evidence at protein level: Swiss-Prot protein existence level 1. Binding protein with a strong affinity to the bleomycin family of antibiotics. Binds to CL990; an antimitotic-antibiotic compound. From Klebsiella pneumoniae.
   3656..3777    +  polyA_signal   SV40 poly(A) signal: SV40 polyadenylation signal
   3850..3866    -  protein_bind   lac operator: The lac repressor binds to the lac operator to inhibit transcription in E. coli. This inhibition can be relieved by adding lactose or isopropyl-β-D-thiogalactopyranoside (IPTG). lac repressor encoded by lacI
   3874..3904    -  promoter       lac promoter: promoter for the E. coli lac operon
   3919..3940    -  protein_bind   CAP binding site: CAP binding activates transcription in the presence of cAMP. E. coli catabolite activator protein
   3953..4045    -  CDS            lacI (fragment): lac repressor; lacI; The lac repressor binds to the lac operator to inhibit transcription in E. coli. This inhibition can be relieved by adding lactose or isopropyl-β-D-thiogalactopyranoside (IPTG).
   4228..4816    -  rep_origin     ori: high-copy-number ColE1/pMB1/pBR322/pUC origin of replication
   4987..5847    -  CDS            AmpR: β-lactamase; bla; confers resistance to ampicillin, carbenicillin, and related antibiotics
   5848..5952    -  promoter       AmpR promoter: bla
