[The description below was written by a language model from this plasmid's Addgene catalogue record and pLannotate feature annotations shown in this document.]
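Description:
pcDNA3.1(+)/AUG-stop-nLuc-3XFLAG is a mammalian expression plasmid of about 6 kb built on the pcDNA3.1(+) backbone. It is maintained in E. coli through a high-copy ColE1/pUC-type origin and an ampicillin resistance gene (β-lactamase) driven by its own promoter. An f1 origin is also present, which allows single-stranded DNA production. For selection in mammalian cells, an SV40 enhancer/early promoter drives the neomycin phosphotransferase gene, terminated by an SV40 polyadenylation signal, conferring G418 resistance. Several small annotated fragments (bom, lac promoter/operator, lacI, ble, a short HIV-1 LTR match) appear to be backbone remnants or partial sequence matches rather than functional parts of the design.

The payload, cloned between HindIII and ApaI, is a human codon-optimized nanoLuciferase (nLuc) coding sequence fused at its C terminus to a 3xFLAG epitope tag. It is transcribed from the CMV immediate early enhancer and promoter and terminated by the bovine growth hormone polyadenylation signal. A T7 promoter lies between the CMV promoter and the insert, so the reporter mRNA could also be made by in vitro transcription. According to the record, the defining feature is that translation begins at an AUG start codon but is terminated immediately by a stop codon, so the downstream nLuc-3xFLAG reading frame should not be produced from that initiation event. The start and stop codons themselves are not annotated in the feature table. The record does not spell out its role, but the design suits a negative or background control alongside reporters with AUG or non-AUG start codons. This fits the associated study of non-AUG translation and its resistance to protein synthesis inhibitors, with luminescence and FLAG detection as readouts.
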