Addgene plasmid #127308: pcDNA3.1(+)/AUG-stop-nLuc-3XFLAG
Purpose: Express 3xFLAG tagged nanoLuciferase (nLuc) from AUG start codon, but translation terminated immediately by stop codon
Depositing lab: Jeremy Wilusz. Depositing organization: University of Pennsylvania. Publication: Ribosome queuing enables non-AUG translation to be resistant to multiple protein synthesis inhibitors. Kearse MG, Goldman DH, Choi J, Nwaezeapu C, Liang D, Green KM, Goldstrohm AC, Todd PK, Green R, Wilusz JE. Genes Dev. 2019 Jun 6. pii: gad.324715.119. doi: 10.1101/gad.324715.119. PubMed 31171704.
Backbone
  Vector backbone: pcDNA3.1(+)
  Total vector size (bp): 5980
  Vector type: Mammalian Expression
  Selectable markers: Neomycin (select with G418)
Growth in bacteria
  Bacterial resistance: Ampicillin, 100 μg/mL
  Growth temperature: 37°C
  Growth strain: DH5alpha
  Copy number: High Copy
Gene/Insert
  Gene/Insert name: nanoLuciferase (alt name: nLuc)
  Promoter: CMV
  Tag / fusion protein: 3xFLAG (C terminal on insert)
  Cloning method: Restriction Enzyme; 5′ cloning site HindIII (not destroyed); 3′ cloning site ApaI (not destroyed)
  Sequencing primers: 5′ CGCAAATGGGCGGTAGGCGTG
Terms and licenses: Academic/Nonprofit Terms; Industry Terms: Not Available to Industry
How to cite: pcDNA3.1(+)/AUG-stop-nLuc-3XFLAG was a gift from Jeremy Wilusz (Addgene plasmid # 127308 ; http://n2t.net/addgene:127308 ; RRID:Addgene_127308)
